>Addgene plasmid #87287 | pRS414 Hsh155 N295D/D450G | addgene full sequence | sequence record 183003 | Addgene NGS Result
TCGCGCGTTTCGGTGATGACGGTGAAAACCTCTGACACATGCAGCTCCCGGAGACGGTCACAGCTTGTCT
GTAAGCGGATGCCGGGAGCAGACAAGCCCGTCAGGGCGCGTCAGCGGGTGTTGGCGGGTGTCGGGGCTGG
CTTAACTATGCGGCATCAGAGCAGATTGTACTGAGAGTGCACCATAGATCACGACATTACTATATATATA
ATATAGGAAGCATTTAATAGAACAGCATCGTAATATATGTGTACTTTGCAGTTATGACGCCAGATGGCAG
TAGTGGAAGATATTCTTTATTGAAAAATAGCTTGTCACCTTACGTACAATCTTGATCCGGAGCTTTTCTT
TTTTTGCCGATTAAGAATTAATTCGGTCGAAAAAAGAAAAGGAGAGGGCCAAGAGGGAGGGCATTGGTGA
CTATTGAGCACGTGAGTATACGTGATTAAGCACACAAAGGCAGCTTGGAGTATGTCTGTTATTAATTTCA
CAGGTAGTTCTGGTCCATTGGTGAAAGTTTGCGGCTTGCAGAGCACAGAGGCCGCAGAATGTGCTCTAGA
TTCCGATGCTGACTTGCTGGGTATTATATGTGTGCCCAATAGAAAGAGAACAATTGACCCGGTTATTGCA
AGGAAAATTTCAAGTCTTGTAAAAGCATATAAAAATAGTTCAGGCACTCCGAAATACTTGGTTGGCGTGT
TTCGTAATCAACCTAAGGAGGATGTTTTGGCTCTGGTCAATGATTACGGCATTGATATCGTCCAACTGCA
TGGAGATGAGTCGTGGCAAGAATACCAAGAGTTCCTCGGTTTGCCAGTTATTAAAAGACTCGTATTTCCA
AAAGACTGCAACATACTACTCAGTGCAGCTTCACAGAAACCTCATTCGTTTATTCCCTTGTTTGATTCAG
AAGCAGGTGGGACAGGTGAACTTTTGGATTGGAACTCGATTTCTGACTGGGTTGGAAGGCAAGAGAGCCC
CGAAAGCTTACATTTTATGTTAGCTGGTGGACTGACGCCAGAAAATGTTGGTGATGCGCTTAGATTAAAT
GGCGTTATTGGTGTTGATGTAAGCGGAGGTGTGGAGACAAATGGTGTAAAAGACTCTAACAAAATAGCAA
ATTTCGTCAAAAATGCTAAGAAATAGGTTATTACTGAGTAGTATTTATTTAAGTATTGTTTGTGCACTTG
CCGATCTATGCGGTGTGAAATACCGCACAGATGCGTAAGGAGAAAATACCGCATCAGGAAATTGTAAGCG
TTAATATTTTGTTAAAATTCGCGTTAAATTTTTGTTAAATCAGCTCATTTTTTAACCAATAGGCCGAAAT
CGGCAAAATCCCTTATAAATCAAAAGAATAGACCGAGATAGGGT
[37 nt withheld, positions 1375-1411]
AAAGAACGTGGACTCCAACGTCAAAGG
[49 nt withheld, positions 1439-1487]
T
[91 nt withheld, positions 1489-1579]
G
[124 nt withheld, positions 1581-1704]
CCATTCGCCATTCAGGCTGCGCAACTGTTGGGAAGGGCGATCGGTGCGGGCCTCTTCGCTATTACGCCAG
CTGGCGAAAGGGGGATGTGCTGCAAGGCGATTAAGTTGGGTAACGCCAGGGTTTTCCCAGTCACGACGTT
GTAAAACGACGGCCAGTGAGCGCGCGTAATACGACTCACTATAGGGCGAATTGGGTACCGGGCCCCCCCC
TCGAGCATGTACTTTCCGCCTAACTACCATCACCTGTCTTTATTTATTCCGCTGACAGATATGCACAACC
AATTATCGTCTCTTGAAAGCTTTTTAGACGTGATTGCTGTTATTTGGCACGTTGTTAGTATTTAAGCTTA
TTCGGGTTTGCATTGATATTTGCCCGAGCAGAAATCTCCTTCTCGATGAGTTAGAACTGAAACATCTCTT
CAATTACTTATACATAATAAACATAGAAAGCCAGGACCTGTCATCATGAGTCATCCGATTCAATTTGTAA
ACGCTAATAATAGCGATAAGAGCCACCAATTAGGCGGTCAATATTCTATTCCTCAGGATTTGAGGGAAAA
CCTGCAGAAAGAAGCTGCACGTATTGGTGAGAACGAAAAAGATGTGCTACAGGAAAAAATGGAAACTAGG
ACAGTGCAAAATCGAGAGGATTCATACCACAAAAGAAGGTTTGATATGAAGTTTGAGCCGGATTCCGATA
CACAAACTGTTACGTCTTCAGAAAATACCCAAGACGCTGTCGTGCCAAGGAAAAGAAAATCTCGTTGGGA
TGTAAAAGGGTACGAGCCACCTGATGAATCTTCAACAGCGGTCAAAGAAAACTCTGATAGTGCTTTGGTT
AATGTAGAAGGAATCCATGATTTGATGTTTTTTAAACCTTCTGACCATAAATATTTCGCCGACGTTATAT
CCAAAAAACCCATAGATGAGTTAAATAAGGATGAAAAGAAAGAAAGAACCCTGTCGATGTTACTTCTGAA
AATAAAAAATGGCAATACAGCGAGTAGGAGGACTTCTATGCGGATTTTAACCGATAAAGCTGTTACATTT
GGTCCAGAAATGATATTTAACCGCTTATTGCCCATATTACTAGACAGAAGTTTGGAAGACCAGGAAAGAC
ATCTAATGATCAAGACCATAGATCGCGTCCTTTACCAGCTAGGAGATTTAACAAAACCTTACGTTCACAA
AATACTTGTAGTAGCTGCCCCATTGCTAATAGATGAAGATCCAATGGTTCGTTCAACAGGCCAGGAGATA
ATCACCAATCTGTCTACAGTCGCTGGCCTAAAAACCATTCTAACAGTAATGAGACCTGATATTGAGAATG
AGGATGAGTATGTTAGAGATGTAACTTCAAGAGCGGCGGCTGTGGTGGCAAAAGCCCTTGGTGTTAATCA
ATTGCTTCCTTTCATCAATGCAGCATGCCACTCACGGAAGTCTTGGAAAGCAAGGCATACTGGCATAAAA
ATTGTGCAGCAAATAGGTATACTTTTGGGAATAGGTGTCTTGAATCATCTTACTGGGCTGATGAGTTGTA
TCAAAGACTGCCTAATGGATGATCACGTTCCGGTGCGAATTGTTACAGCACATACTTTATCAACACTAGC
AGAAAATTCTTATCCATATGGTATCGAAGTTTTCAACGTTGTACTGGAGCCATTATGGAAGGGTATAAGA
AGTCATCGTGGTAAAGTGCTATCTTCTTTTTTAAAAGCTGTTGGATCTATGATCCCATTGATGGACCCAG
AGTATGCCGGTTATTATACCACAGAAGCAATGAGAATAATTAGACGTGAATTCGACTCTCCCGGCGATGA
AATGAAAAAGACCATTCTTTTAGTATTACAAAAATGTAGCGCTGTAGAATCCATAACACCAAAATTTCTG
AGAGAAGAAATCGCGCCAGAATTCTTTCAAAAATTTTGGGTCAGACGAGTGGCATTGGATAGACCATTAA
ACAAAGTTGTTACATATACTACTGTTACATTAGCAAAGAAATTAGGTTGTTCTTATACCATTGATAAATT
ATTAACACCATTGAGAGATGAAGCTGAGCCGTTCAGAACAATGGCTGTCCATGCTGTTACTAGAACAGTA
AACTTATTAGGGACAGCAGATTTAGATGAGAGATTAGAAACGAGGCTTATTGATGCGCTCTTGATAGCAT
TTCAAGAACAAACAAATAGTGATTCTATAATCTTTAAAGGGTTTGGGGCAGTGACGGTGTCACTTGACAT
CCGTATGAAACCGTTTTTAGCACCCATTGTGAGTACGATTTTAAATCATTTAAAGCATAAAACTCCCTTG
GTTCGTCAACATGCAGCAGATCTATGTGCCATACTAATACCAGTCATCAAGAACTGTCACGAATTCGAAA
TGTTGAATAAATTGAACATTATATTGTATGAATCCTTAGGCGAAGTATATCCAGAGGTATTAGGTTCTAT
AATCAACGCTATGTACTGTATTACTAGCGTAATGGATTTGGATAAACTACAACCTCCTATTAATCAAATT
TTACCAACCTTAACTCCAATTTTAAGAAACAAGCATAGAAAAGTCGAAGTAAACACTATCAAATTTGTTG
GACTTATTGGTAAATTAGCACCTACCTATGCACCTCCTAAAGAATGGATGAGAATATGTTTTGAACTATT
AGAACTTTTGAAAAGTACAAATAAAGAAATAAGAAGATCAGCAAATGCCACGTTTGGATTCATTGCTGAA
GCAATTGGACCTCACGATGTTCTTGTTGCGTTATTGAACAATTTAAAGGTTCAAGAACGTCAGTTACGTG
TATGCACGGCTGTTGCTATCGGTATCGTTGCTAAAGTGTGTGGTCCTTACAACGTGCTGCCAGTAATCAT
GAATGAATACACAACACCAGAGACTAATGTTCAAAACGGTGTTCTCAAGGCCATGTCATTCATGTTTGAG
TACATTGGTAACATGTCTAAGGATTACATATACTTCATAACACCATTATTAGAAGATGCACTCACCGATA
GGGATTTAGTTCATCGTCAGACAGCGTCGAACGTAATAACCCACTTAGCTTTAAACTGTTCAGGTACAGG
TCACGAAGATGCCTTCATTCATTTAATGAATCTTCTAATACCCAATATTTTTGAAACTTCACCACATGCT
ATTATGCGTATTTTAGAAGGTTTGGAGGCACTGAGTCAAGCTCTTGGCCCTGGACTATTCATGAACTACA
TATGGGCAGGATTGTTCCATCCAGCGAAGAATGTAAGGAAAGCATTTTGGAGGGTGTATAATAACATGTA
CGTAATGTACCAGGACGCCATGGTACCTTTTTACCCCGTTACACCAGACAACAATGAAGAATATATAGAA
GAACTGGATTTAGTTCTGTGAATATATATAGAGCATATAAATAACCACAACTTGTAAGAATATTTTACTT
GACACACCTATATCATCACGTCACGATGCCTTCATAGATTATGATGAAATATAAACAGAACCTGCTATTG
GAAAAAAAAGGGCAGGAAAAAATTTTGTGAAAGTGAGTAAAAGAAAGATGAAGAGCGAGACATGGATAAT
AAGAAATAGATGTCACTAATGGACAATTGGAAGACTGATATGGAAAGTTACGATGAAGGAGGAGCTCCAG
CTTTTGTTCCCTTTAGTGAGGGTTAATTGCGCGCTTGGCGTAATCATGGTCATAGCTGTTTCCTGTGTGA
AATTGTTATCCGCTCACAATTCCACACAACATACGAGCCGGAAGCATAAAGTGTAAAGCCTGGGGTGCCT
AATGAGTGAGCTAACTCACATTAATTGCGTTGCGCTCACTGCCCGCTTTCCAGTCGGGAAACCTGTCGTG
CCAGCTGCATTAATGAATCGGCCAACGCGCGGGGAGAGGCGGTTTGCGTATTGGGCGCTCTTCCGCTTCC
TCGCTCACTGACTCGCTGCGCTCGGTCGTTCGGCTGCGGCGAGCGGTATCAGCTCACTCAAAGGCGGTAA
TACGGTTATCCACAGAATCAGGGGATAACGCAGGAAAGAACATGTGAGCAAAAGGCCAGCAAAAGGCCAG
GAACCGTAAAAAGGCCGCGTTGCTGGCGTTTTTCCATAGGCTCCGCCCCCCTGACGAGCATCACAAAAAT
CGACGCTCAAGTCAGAGGTGGCGAAACCCGACAGGACTATAAAGATACCAGGCGTTTCCCCCTGGAAGCT
CCCTCGTGCGCTCTCCTGTTCCGACCCTGCCGCTTACCGGATACCTGTCCGCCTTTCTCCCTTCGGGAAG
CGTGGCGCTTTCTCATAGCTCACGCTGTAGGTATCTCAGTTCGGTGTAGGTCGTTCGCTCCAAGCTGGGC
TGTGTGCACGAACCCCCCGTTCAGCCCGACCGCTGCGCCTTATCCGGTAACTATCGTCTTGAGTCCAACC
CGGTAAGACACGACTTATCGCCACTGGCAGCAGCCACTGGTAACAGGATTAGCAGAGCGAGGTATGTAGG
CGGTGCTACAGAGTTCTTGAAGTGGTGGCCTAACTACGGCTACACTAGAAGAACAGTATTTGGTATCTGC
GCTCTGCTGAAGCCAGTTACCTTCGGAAAAAGAGTTGGTAGCTCTTGATCCGGCAAACAAACCACCGCTG
GTAGCGGTGGTTTTTTTGTTTGCAAGCAGCAGATTACGCGCAGAAAAAAAGGATCTCAAGAAGATCCTTT
GATCTTTTCTACGGGGTCTGACGCTCAGTGGAACGAAAACTCACGTTAAGGGATTTTGGTCATGAGATTA
TCAAAAAGGATCTTCACCTAGATCCTTTTAAATTAAAAATGAAGTTTTAAATCAATCTAAAGTATATATG
AGTAAACTTGGTCTGACAGTTACCAATGCTTAATCAGTGAGGCACCTATCTCAGCGATCTGTCTATTTCG
TTCATCCATAGTTGCCTGACTCCCCGTCGTGTAGATAACTACGATACGGGAGGGCTTACCATCTGGCCCC
AGTGCTGCAATGATACCGCGAGACCCACGCTCACCGGCTCCAGATTTATCAGCAATAAACCAGCCAGCCG
GAAGGGCCGAGCGCAGAAGTGGTCCTGCAACTTTATCCGCCTCCATCCAGTCTATTAATTGTTGCCGGGA
AGCTAGAGTAAGTAGTTCGCCAGTTAATAGTTTGCGCAACGTTGTTGCCATTGCTACAGGCATCGTGGTG
TCACGCTCGTCGTTTGGTATGGCTTCATTCAGCTCCGGTTCCCAACGATCAAGGCGAGTTACATGATCCC
CCATGTTGTGCAAAAAAGCGGTTAGCTCCTTCGGTCCTCCGATCGTTGTCAGAAGTAAGTTGGCCGCAGT
GTTATCACTCATGGTTATGGCAGCACTGCATAATTCTCTTACTGTCATGCCATCCGTAAGATGCTTTTCT
GTGACTGGTGAGTACTCAACCAAGTCATTCTGAGAATAGTGTATGCGGCGACCGAGTTGCTCTTGCCCGG
CGTCAATACGGGATAATACCGCGCCACATAGCAGAACTTTAAAAGTGCTCATCATTGGAAAACGTTCTTC
GGGGCGAAAACTCTCAAGGATCTTACCGCTGTTGAGATCCAGTTCGATGTAACCCACTCGTGCACCCAAC
TGATCTTCAGCATCTTTTACTTTCACCAGCGTTTCTGGGTGAGCAAAAACAGGAAGGCAAAATGCCGCAA
AAAAGGGAATAAGGGCGACACGGAAATGTTGAATACTCATACTCTTCCTTTTTCAATATTATTGAAGCAT
TTATCAGGGTTATTGTCTCATGAGCGGATACATATTTGAATGTATTTAGAAAAATAAACAAATAGGGGTT
CCGCGCACATTTCCCCGAAAAGTGCCACCTGGGTCCTTTTCATCACGTGCTATAAAAATAATTATAATTT
AAATTTTTTAATATAAATATATAAATTAAAAATAGAAAGTAAAAAAAGAAATTAAAGAAAAAATAGTTTT
TGTTTTCCGAAGATGTAAAAGACTCTAGGGGGATCGCCAACAAATACTACCTTTTATCTTGCTCTTCCTG
CTCTCAGGTATTAATGCCGAATTGTTTCATCTTGTCTGTGTAGAAGACCACACACGAAAATCCTGTGATT
TTACATTTTACTTATCGTTAATCGAATGTATATCTATTTAATCTGCTTTTCTTGTCTAATAAATATATAT
GTAAAGTACGCTTTTTGTTGAAATTTTTTAAACCTTTGTTTATTTTTTTTTCTTCATTCCGTAACTCTTC
TACCTTCTTTATTTACTTTCTAAAATCCAAATACAAAACATAAAAATAAATAAACACAGAGTAAATTCCC
AAATTATTCCATCATTAAAAGATACGAGGCGCGTGTAAGTTACAGGCAAGCGATCCGTCTAAGAAACCAT
TATTATCATGACATTAACCTATAAAAATAGGCGTATCACGAGGCCCTTTCGTC
Features (pLannotate 1.2.2; 19 found; start..end, strand, type, name):
    137..186     +  misc_feature   bom (fragment): basis of mobility region from pBR322
    324..471     +  promoter       TRP1 promoter: S. cerevisiae TRP1
    472..1146    +  CDS            TRP1: phosphoribosylanthranilate isomerase, required for tryptophan biosynthesis; S. cerevisiae TRP1; yeast auxotrophic marker
   1197..1248    +  misc_feature   bom (fragment): basis of mobility region from pBR322
   1276..1704    -  rep_origin     f1 ori (sequence partly withheld): f1 bacteriophage origin of replication; arrow indicates direction of (+) strand synthesis
   1708..1863    -  CDS            lacZα (fragment): LacZα fragment of β-galactosidase; lacZ fragment
   1871..1889    +  promoter       T7 promoter: promoter for bacteriophage T7 RNA polymerase
   2170..5082    +  CDS            HSH155: SF3B1_YEAST - Experimental evidence at protein level: Swiss-Prot protein existence level 1. Contacts pre-mRNA on both sides of the branch site early in spliceosome assembly. From Saccharomyces cerevisiae (strain ATCC 204508 / S288c) (Baker's yeast).
   5284..5337    +  CDS            ABZ2 (fragment): PABC_YEAST - Experimental evidence at protein level: Swiss-Prot protein existence level 1. Converts 4-amino-4-deoxychorismate into 4-aminobenzoate (PABA) and pyruvate. From Saccharomyces cerevisiae (strain ATCC 204508 / S288c) (Baker's yeast).
   5354..5372    -  promoter       T3 promoter: promoter for bacteriophage T3 RNA polymerase
   5417..5433    -  protein_bind   lac operator: The lac repressor binds to the lac operator to inhibit transcription in E. coli. This inhibition can be relieved by adding lactose or isopropyl-β-D-thiogalactopyranoside (IPTG). lac repressor encoded by lacI
   5441..5471    -  promoter       lac promoter: promoter for the E. coli lac operon
   5486..5507    -  protein_bind   CAP binding site: CAP binding activates transcription in the presence of cAMP. E. coli catabolite activator protein
   5520..5612    -  CDS            lacI (fragment): lac repressor; lacI; The lac repressor binds to the lac operator to inhibit transcription in E. coli. This inhibition can be relieved by adding lactose or isopropyl-β-D-thiogalactopyranoside (IPTG).
   5795..6383    -  rep_origin     ori: high-copy-number ColE1/pMB1/pBR322/pUC origin of replication
   6554..7414    -  CDS            AmpR: β-lactamase; bla; confers resistance to ampicillin, carbenicillin, and related antibiotics
   7415..7519    -  promoter       AmpR promoter: bla
   7556..8059    +  misc_feature   CEN/ARS: S. cerevisiae CEN6 centromere fused to an autonomously replicating sequence
   8127..35      +  CDS            rop (fragment) (across the origin): Rop protein, which maintains plasmids at low copy number; rop
