[The description below was written by a language model from this plasmid's Addgene catalogue record and pLannotate feature annotations shown in this document.]
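Description:
pRS414 Hsh155 N295D/D450G is an E. coli–yeast shuttle plasmid built on the pRS414 backbone, carrying a double-mutant allele of the Saccharomyces cerevisiae HSH155 gene (YMR288W) for expression in budding yeast. In bacteria it is maintained through a high-copy ColE1/pUC-type origin and selected with ampicillin via the AmpR β-lactamase gene. In yeast the CEN6/ARS element provides centromeric, low-copy and mitotically stable maintenance, and the TRP1 marker with its own promoter allows selection by tryptophan prototrophy in trp1 strains. The backbone also retains an f1 origin for single-stranded DNA production and the remnants of the lacZα/lac promoter cloning region, with T7 and T3 phage promoters flanking the polylinker.

The insert of about 3.4 kb was cloned between SacI and XhoI sites, both preserved. It contains the full HSH155 coding sequence of roughly 2.9 kb, with about 280 bp of sequence upstream of the coding region and further downstream sequence that includes a short fragment of the ABZ2 gene. This suggests a genomic fragment in which HSH155 may be driven by its native flanking regulatory sequences, although the record names no yeast promoter or terminator, and no epitope tags are annotated. Hsh155 is the yeast orthologue of the SF3b1 spliceosomal protein, which contacts pre-mRNA around the branch site early in spliceosome assembly. The N295D and D450G substitutions were made in the context of work on SF3b1 mutations associated with myelodysplastic syndromes, and the plasmid is suited to studying how such changes affect the fidelity of branch site selection during splicing in yeast.
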