Addgene plasmid #87287: pRS414 Hsh155 N295D/D450G
Purpose: Encodes Hsh155 N295D D450G for expression in yeast
Depositing lab: Aaron Hoskins. Depositing organization: University of Wisconsin, Madison. Publication: SF3b1 mutations associated with myelodysplastic syndromes alter the fidelity of branchsite selection in yeast. Carrocci TJ, Zoerner DM, Paulson JC, Hoskins AA. Nucleic Acids Res. 2017 Jan 6. pii: gkw1349. doi: 10.1093/nar/gkw1349. PubMed 28062854.
Backbone
  Vector backbone: pRS414
  Backbone manufacturer: ATCC
  Backbone size w/o insert (bp): 4788
  Total vector size (bp): 8124
  Vector type: Bacterial Expression, Yeast Expression
  Selectable markers: TRP1
Growth in bacteria
  Bacterial resistance: Ampicillin, 100 μg/mL
  Growth temperature: 37°C
  Growth strain: DH5alpha
  Copy number: Unknown
Gene/Insert
  Gene/Insert name: HSH155
  Species: S. cerevisiae (budding yeast)
  Insert size (bp): 3426
  Mutation: N295D & D450G
  GenBank ID: NP_014015.1
  Entrez Gene: HSH155 (a.k.a. YMR288W)
  Cloning method: Restriction Enzyme; 5′ cloning site SacI (not destroyed); 3′ cloning site XhoI (not destroyed)
  Sequencing primers: 5′ TGTAAAACGACGGCCAGT; 3′ CAGGAAACAGCTATGAC
Terms and licenses: Academic/Nonprofit Terms; Industry Terms: Not Available to Industry
How to cite: pRS414 Hsh155 N295D/D450G was a gift from Aaron Hoskins (Addgene plasmid # 87287 ; http://n2t.net/addgene:87287 ; RRID:Addgene_87287)
